Addgene plasmid #229355: pXTK118 [Term_tetR_PartType10]
Purpose: XanthoMoClo Golden Gate Part Plasmid for cloning, contains Term_tetR_PartType10
Depositing lab: Michael Springer. Depositing organization: Harvard Medical School. Publication: XanthoMoClo horizontal line A Robust Modular Cloning Genetic Toolkit for the Genera Xanthobacter and Roseixanthobacter. Soltysiak MPM, Ory ALH, Lee AD, Christophersen CE, Jalihal AP, Springer M. ACS Synth Biol. 2025 Apr 18;14(4):1173-1190. doi: 10.1021/acssynbio.4c00806. Epub 2025 Mar 13. PubMed 40080684.
Backbone
  Vector backbone: pXTK
  Vector type: Bacterial Expression
Growth in bacteria
  Bacterial resistance: Ampicillin, 100 μg/mL
  Growth temperature: 37°C
  Growth strain: DH5alpha
  Copy number: Low Copy
Gene/Insert
  Gene/Insert name: tetR Terminator (alt name: Term_tetR_PartType10)
  Species: Synthetic
  Cloning method: Restriction Enzyme; 5′ cloning site unknown (unknown if destroyed)
Terms and licenses: Academic/Nonprofit Terms; Industry Terms: Not Available to Industry
How to cite: pXTK118 [Term_tetR_PartType10] was a gift from Michael Springer (Addgene plasmid # 229355 ; http://n2t.net/addgene:229355 ; RRID:Addgene_229355)
