[The description below was written by a language model from this plasmid's Addgene catalogue record and pLannotate feature annotations shown in this document.]
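Description:
pXTK118 [Term_tetR_PartType10] is a small (about 1.9 kb) Golden Gate part plasmid from the XanthoMoClo modular cloning toolkit, which was developed for genetic engineering of the bacterial genera Xanthobacter and Roseixanthobacter. It is built on the pXTK backbone and is catalogued as a bacterial expression vector. In practice it is a storage and donor plasmid for a single standardized part, not an expression construct in its own right. It is maintained in E. coli and selected with ampicillin. The feature table shows the TEM-type beta-lactamase gene (bla) driven by its native AmpR promoter and followed closely by the bacteriophage fd central terminator, which probably insulates the rest of the plasmid from read-through out of the resistance gene. Replication depends on a ColE1/pMB1-family origin. The annotation software labels this origin high-copy, whereas the catalogue entry lists the plasmid as low copy, and the record does not resolve this discrepancy.

The payload is a synthetic tetR terminator designated as a "Part Type 10" element, meaning it occupies a defined position in the toolkit's hierarchical assembly scheme. The automated annotation did not detect this part. It presumably lies in one of the unannotated stretches, the largest being the roughly 260 bp between the origin and the AmpR promoter, but its exact location is not given. The flanking Type IIS restriction sites and overhangs are not recorded either. In modular cloning systems of this kind, the part is excised by Type IIS digestion and ligated in a fixed order with other parts to build larger constructs. Here the part would supply transcription termination, apparently for a tetR repressor cassette, although the record does not spell out that context.
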