Features (pLannotate 1.2.2; 4 found; start..end, strand, type, name):
      1..589     +  rep_origin     ori: high-copy-number ColE1/pMB1/pBR322/pUC origin of replication
    852..943     +  promoter       AmpR promoter: bla
    944..1801    +  CDS            bla: BLAT_ECOLX - Experimental evidence at protein level: Swiss-Prot protein existence level 1. TEM-type are the most prevalent beta-lactamases in enterobacteria; they hydrolyze the beta-lactam bond in susceptible beta-lactam antibiotics, thus conferring resistance to penicillins and cephalosporins. TEM-3 and TEM-4 are capable of hydrolyzing cefotaxime and ceftazidime. TEM-5 is capable of hydrolyzing ceftazidime. TEM-6 is capable of hydrolyzing ceftazidime and aztreonam. TEM-8/CAZ-2, TEM- 16/CAZ-7 and TEM-24/CAZ-6 are markedly active against ceftazidime. IRT- 4 shows resistance to beta-lactamase in
   1808..1847    +  terminator     fd terminator: central terminator from bacteriophage fd (Otsuka and Kunisawa, 1982)
>Addgene plasmid #229355 | pXTK118 [Term_tetR_PartType10] | addgene full sequence | sequence record 464838 | Addgene NGS Result
TTGAGATCCTTTTTTTCTGCGCGTAATCTGCTGCTTGCAAACAAAAAAACCACCGCTACCAGCGGTGGTT
TGTTTGCCGGATCAAGAGCTACCAACTCTTTTTCCGAAGGTAACTGGCTTCAGCAGAGCGCAGATACCAA
ATACTGTTCTTCTAGTGTAGCCGTAGTTAGGCCACCACTTCAAGAACTCTGTAGCACCGCCTACATACCT
CGCTCTGCTAATCCTGTTACCAGTGGCTGCTGCCAGTGGCGATAAGTCGTGTCTTACCGGGTTGGACTCA
AGACGATAGTTACCGGATAAGGCGCAGCGGTCGGGCTGAACGGGGGGTTCGTGCACACAGCCCAGCTTGG
AGCGAACGACCTACACCGAACTGAGATACCTACAGCGTGAGCTATGAGAAAGCGCCACGCTTCCCGAAGG
GAGAAAGGCGGACAGGTATCCGGTAAGCGGCAGGGTCGGAACAGGAGAGCGCACGAGGGAGCTTCCAGGG
GGAAACGCCTGGTATCTTTATAGTCCTGTCGGGTTTCGCCACCTCTGACTTGAGCGTCGATTTTTGTGAT
GCTCGTCAGGGGGGCGGAGCCTATGGAAAAACGCCAGCAACGCGAGTCGGTCTCTATCTTCAGGACCGCT
GCCGGAGCGCAACCCACTCACTACAGCAGAGCCATGTAGACAACATCCCCTCCCCCTTTCCACCGCGTCA
GACGCCCGTAGCAGCCCGCTACGGGCTTTTTCATGCCCTGCCCTAGCGTCCAAGCCTCACGGCCGCGCTC
GGCCTCTCTGGCGGCCTTCTGGCGCTCTACATGAGACCAGAGTAGCCCGCCTAATGAGCGGGCTTTTTTT
TAATTCCCCTATTTGTTTATTTTTCTAAATACATTCAAATATGTATCCGCTCATGAGACAATAACCCTGA
TAAATGCTTCAATAATATTGAAAAAGGAAGAGTATGAGCATTCAGCATTTTCGTGTGGCGCTGATTCCGT
TTTTTGCGGCGTTTTGCCTGCCGGTGTTTGCGCATCCGGAAACCCTGGTGAAAGTGAAAGATGCGGAAGA
TCAACTGGGTGCGCGCGTGGGCTATATTGAACTGGATCTGAACAGCGGCAAAATTCTGGAATCTTTTCGT
CCGGAAGAACGTTTTCCGATGATGAGCACCTTTAAAGTGCTGCTGTGCGGTGCGGTTCTGAGCCGTGTGG
ATGCGGGCCAGGAACAACTGGGCCGTCGTATTCATTATAGCCAGAACGATCTGGTGGAATATAGCCCGGT
GACCGAAAAACATCTGACCGATGGCATGACCGTGCGTGAACTGTGCAGCGCGGCGATTACCATGAGCGAT
AACACCGCGGCGAACCTGCTGCTGACGACCATTGGCGGTCCGAAAGAACTGACCGCGTTTCTGCATAACA
TGGGCGATCATGTGACCCGTCTGGATCGTTGGGAACCGGAACTGAACGAAGCGATTCCGAACGATGAACG
TGATACCACCATGCCGGCAGCAATGGCGACCACCCTGCGTAAACTGCTGACGGGTGAGCTGCTGACCCTG
GCAAGCCGCCAGCAACTGATTGATTGGATGGAAGCGGATAAAGTGGCGGGTCCGCTGCTGCGTAGCGCGC
TGCCGGCTGGCTGGTTTATTGCGGATAAAAGCGGTGCGGGCGAACGTGGCAGCCGTGGCATTATTGCGGC
GCTGGGCCCGGATGGTAAACCGAGCCGTATTGTGGTGATTTATACCACCGGCAGCCAGGCGACGATGGAT
GAACGTAACCGTCAGATTGCGGAAATTGGCGCGAGCCTGATTAAACATTGGTAAACCGATACAATTAAAG
GCTCCTTTTGGAGCCTTTTTTTTTGGACGACCCTTGTCAGATCAAAGGATCTTC
